# Supplementary material for: Structure-guided design and cloning of peptide inhibitors targeting CDK9/cyclin T1 protein-protein interaction
Source: Front Pharmacol. 2024 May 14;15:1327820. doi: 10.3389/fphar.2024.1327820 (PMC11130503; doi:10.3389/fphar.2024.1327820)
Supplement: Supplementary file 1 [file DataSheet1.zip › Supplemetary files/Cloned mp20.gbk]

LOCUS       Cloned_mp20        5335 bp DNA     circular SYN 15-AUG-2023
DEFINITION  .
ACCESSION   .
VERSION     .
KEYWORDS    .
SOURCE      synthetic DNA construct
  ORGANISM  recombinant plasmid
REFERENCE   1  (bases 1 to 5335)
  AUTHORS   SnapGene License
  TITLE     Direct Submission
  JOURNAL   Exported Aug 15, 2023 from SnapGene 7.0.2
            https://www.snapgene.com
FEATURES             Location/Qualifiers
     source          1..5335
                     /mol_type="other DNA"
                     /organism="recombinant plasmid"
     terminator      26..73
                     /label=T7 terminator
                     /note="transcription terminator for bacteriophage T7 RNA 
                     polymerase"
                     /note="color: #ffffff"
     CDS             complement(140..157)
                     /codon_start=1
                     /product="6xHis affinity tag"
                     /label=6xHis
                     /note="color: #cc99b2"
                     /translation="HHHHHH"
     misc_feature    158
                     /label=MCS
                     /note="multiple cloning site"
                     /note="color: #99ccff"
     CDS             complement(205)
                     /codon_start=1
                     /product="epitope tag from a T7 major capsid protein"
                     /label=T7 tag
                     /note="color: #cc99b2"
                     /translation=""
     CDS             complement(209..226)
                     /codon_start=1
                     /product="thrombin recognition and cleavage site"
                     /label=thrombin site
                     /note="color: #cc99b2
                     Cleavage site after base 214"
                     /translation="LVPRGS"
     CDS             complement(236..253)
                     /codon_start=1
                     /product="6xHis affinity tag"
                     /label=6xHis
                     /note="color: #cc99b2"
                     /translation="HHHHHH"
     CDS             complement(263..265)
                     /codon_start=1
                     /product="start codon"
                     /label=ATG
                     /note="color: #993366"
                     /translation="M"
     RBS             273..278
                     /note="ribosome binding site"
                     /note="color: #a6acb3"
     protein_bind    309..333
                     /label=lac operator
                     /bound_moiety="lac repressor encoded by lacI"
                     /note="The lac repressor binds to the lac operator to 
                     inhibit transcription in E. coli. This inhibition can be 
                     relieved by adding lactose or 
                     isopropyl-beta-D-thiogalactopyranoside (IPTG)."
                     /note="color: #31849b"
     promoter        complement(334..352)
                     /label=T7 promoter
                     /note="promoter for bacteriophage T7 RNA polymerase"
                     /note="color: #ffffff; direction: LEFT"
     promoter        661..738
                     /gene="lacI"
                     /label=lacI promoter
                     /note="color: #ffffff; direction: RIGHT"
     CDS             739..1821
                     /codon_start=1
                     /gene="lacI"
                     /product="lac repressor"
                     /label=lacI
                     /note="The lac repressor binds to the lac operator to 
                     inhibit transcription in E. coli. This inhibition can be 
                     relieved by adding lactose or 
                     isopropyl-beta-D-thiogalactopyranoside (IPTG)."
                     /note="color: #993366"
                     /translation="MKPVTLYDVAEYAGVSYQTVSRVVNQASHVSAKTREKVEAAMAEL
                     NYIPNRVAQQLAGKQSLLIGVATSSLALHAPSQIVAAIKSRADQLGASVVVSMVERSGV
                     EACKAAVHNLLAQRVSGLIINYPLDDQDAIAVEAACTNVPALFLDVSDQTPINSIIFSH
                     EDGTRLGVEHLVALGHQQIALLAGPLSSVSARLRLAGWHKYLTRNQIQPIAEREGDWSA
                     MSGFQQTMQMLNEGIVPTAMLVANDQMALGAMRAITESGLRVGADISVVGYDDTEDSSC
                     YIPPLTTIKQDFRLLGQTSVDRLLQLSQGQAVKGNQLLPVSLVKRKTTLAPNTQTASPR
                     ALADSLMQLARQVSRLESGQ"
     CDS             2630..2821
                     /codon_start=1
                     /gene="rop"
                     /product="Rop protein"
                     /label=rop
                     /note="color: #993366"
                     /translation="MTKQEKTALNMARFIRSQTLTLLEKLNELDADEQADICESLHDHA
                     DELYRSCLARFGDDGENL"
     rep_origin      complement(3251..3839)
                     /direction=LEFT
                     /label=ori
                     /note="high-copy-number ColE1/pMB1/pBR322/pUC origin of 
                     replication"
                     /note="color: #ffff00"
     CDS             3961..4776
                     /codon_start=1
                     /gene="aph(3')-Ia"
                     /product="aminoglycoside phosphotransferase"
                     /label=KanR
                     /note="confers resistance to kanamycin"
                     /note="color: #ccffcc"
                     /translation="MSHIQRETSCSRPRLNSNMDADLYGYKWARDNVGQSGATIYRLYG
                     KPDAPELFLKHGKGSVANDVTDEMVRLNWLTEFMPLPTIKHFIRTPDDAWLLTTAIPGK
                     TAFQVLEEYPDSGENIVDALAVFLRRLHSIPVCNCPFNSDRVFRLAQAQSRMNNGLVDA
                     SDFDDERNGWPVEQVWKEMHKLLPFSPDSVVTHGDFSLDNLIFDEGKLIGCIDVGRVGI
                     ADRYQDLAILWNCLGEFSPSLQKRLFQKYGIDNPDMNKLQFHLMLDEFF"
     rep_origin      complement(4869..5324)
                     /direction=LEFT
                     /label=f1 ori
                     /note="f1 bacteriophage origin of replication; arrow 
                     indicates direction of (+) strand synthesis"
                     /note="color: #ffff00"
ORIGIN
        1 atccggatat agttcctcct ttcagcaaaa aacccctcaa gacccgttta gaggccccaa
       61 ggggttatgc tagttattgc tcagcggtgg cagcagccaa ctcagcttcc tttcgggctt
      121 tgttagcagc cggatctcag tggtggtggt ggtggtgctc gagttcacga cgtttacgct
      181 gaccttcaac ggtagcagca cgcatatggc tgccgcgcgg caccaggccg ctgctgtgat
      241 gatgatgatg atggctgctg cccatggtat atctccttct taaagttaaa caaaattatt
      301 tctagagggg aattgttatc cgctcacaat tcccctatag tgagtcgtat taatttcgcg
      361 ggatcgagat ctcgatcctc tacgccggac gcatcgtggc cggcatcacc ggcgccacag
      421 gtgcggttgc tggcgcctat atcgccgaca tcaccgatgg ggaagatcgg gctcgccact
      481 tcgggctcat gagcgcttgt ttcggcgtgg gtatggtggc aggccccgtg gccgggggac
      541 tgttgggcgc catctccttg catgcaccat tccttgcggc ggcggtgctc aacggcctca
      601 acctactact gggctgcttc ctaatgcagg agtcgcataa gggagagcgt cgagatcccg
      661 gacaccatcg aatggcgcaa aacctttcgc ggtatggcat gatagcgccc ggaagagagt
      721 caattcaggg tggtgaatgt gaaaccagta acgttatacg atgtcgcaga gtatgccggt
      781 gtctcttatc agaccgtttc ccgcgtggtg aaccaggcca gccacgtttc tgcgaaaacg
      841 cgggaaaaag tggaagcggc gatggcggag ctgaattaca ttcccaaccg cgtggcacaa
      901 caactggcgg gcaaacagtc gttgctgatt ggcgttgcca cctccagtct ggccctgcac
      961 gcgccgtcgc aaattgtcgc ggcgattaaa tctcgcgccg atcaactggg tgccagcgtg
     1021 gtggtgtcga tggtagaacg aagcggcgtc gaagcctgta aagcggcggt gcacaatctt
     1081 ctcgcgcaac gcgtcagtgg gctgatcatt aactatccgc tggatgacca ggatgccatt
     1141 gctgtggaag ctgcctgcac taatgttccg gcgttatttc ttgatgtctc tgaccagaca
     1201 cccatcaaca gtattatttt ctcccatgaa gacggtacgc gactgggcgt ggagcatctg
     1261 gtcgcattgg gtcaccagca aatcgcgctg ttagcgggcc cattaagttc tgtctcggcg
     1321 cgtctgcgtc tggctggctg gcataaatat ctcactcgca atcaaattca gccgatagcg
     1381 gaacgggaag gcgactggag tgccatgtcc ggttttcaac aaaccatgca aatgctgaat
     1441 gagggcatcg ttcccactgc gatgctggtt gccaacgatc agatggcgct gggcgcaatg
     1501 cgcgccatta ccgagtccgg gctgcgcgtt ggtgcggata tctcggtagt gggatacgac
     1561 gataccgaag acagctcatg ttatatcccg ccgttaacca ccatcaaaca ggattttcgc
     1621 ctgctggggc aaaccagcgt ggaccgcttg ctgcaactct ctcagggcca ggcggtgaag
     1681 ggcaatcagc tgttgcccgt ctcactggtg aaaagaaaaa ccaccctggc gcccaatacg
     1741 caaaccgcct ctccccgcgc gttggccgat tcattaatgc agctggcacg acaggtttcc
     1801 cgactggaaa gcgggcagtg agcgcaacgc aattaatgta agttagctca ctcattaggc
     1861 accgggatct cgaccgatgc ccttgagagc cttcaaccca gtcagctcct tccggtgggc
     1921 gcggggcatg actatcgtcg ccgcacttat gactgtcttc tttatcatgc aactcgtagg
     1981 acaggtgccg gcagcgctct gggtcatttt cggcgaggac cgctttcgct ggagcgcgac
     2041 gatgatcggc ctgtcgcttg cggtattcgg aatcttgcac gccctcgctc aagccttcgt
     2101 cactggtccc gccaccaaac gtttcggcga gaagcaggcc attatcgccg gcatggcggc
     2161 cccacgggtg cgcatgatcg tgctcctgtc gttgaggacc cggctaggct ggcggggttg
     2221 ccttactggt tagcagaatg aatcaccgat acgcgagcga acgtgaagcg actgctgctg
     2281 caaaacgtct gcgacctgag caacaacatg aatggtcttc ggtttccgtg tttcgtaaag
     2341 tctggaaacg cggaagtcag cgccctgcac cattatgttc cggatctgca tcgcaggatg
     2401 ctgctggcta ccctgtggaa cacctacatc tgtattaacg aagcgctggc attgaccctg
     2461 agtgattttt ctctggtccc gccgcatcca taccgccagt tgtttaccct cacaacgttc
     2521 cagtaaccgg gcatgttcat catcagtaac ccgtatcgtg agcatcctct ctcgtttcat
     2581 cggtatcatt acccccatga acagaaatcc cccttacacg gaggcatcag tgaccaaaca
     2641 ggaaaaaacc gcccttaaca tggcccgctt tatcagaagc cagacattaa cgcttctgga
     2701 gaaactcaac gagctggacg cggatgaaca ggcagacatc tgtgaatcgc ttcacgacca
     2761 cgctgatgag ctttaccgca gctgcctcgc gcgtttcggt gatgacggtg aaaacctctg
     2821 acacatgcag ctcccggaga cggtcacagc ttgtctgtaa gcggatgccg ggagcagaca
     2881 agcccgtcag ggcgcgtcag cgggtgttgg cgggtgtcgg ggcgcagcca tgacccagtc
     2941 acgtagcgat agcggagtgt atactggctt aactatgcgg catcagagca gattgtactg
     3001 agagtgcacc atatatgcgg tgtgaaatac cgcacagatg cgtaaggaga aaataccgca
     3061 tcaggcgctc ttccgcttcc tcgctcactg actcgctgcg ctcggtcgtt cggctgcggc
     3121 gagcggtatc agctcactca aaggcggtaa tacggttatc cacagaatca ggggataacg
     3181 caggaaagaa catgtgagca aaaggccagc aaaaggccag gaaccgtaaa aaggccgcgt
     3241 tgctggcgtt tttccatagg ctccgccccc ctgacgagca tcacaaaaat cgacgctcaa
     3301 gtcagaggtg gcgaaacccg acaggactat aaagatacca ggcgtttccc cctggaagct
     3361 ccctcgtgcg ctctcctgtt ccgaccctgc cgcttaccgg atacctgtcc gcctttctcc
     3421 cttcgggaag cgtggcgctt tctcatagct cacgctgtag gtatctcagt tcggtgtagg
     3481 tcgttcgctc caagctgggc tgtgtgcacg aaccccccgt tcagcccgac cgctgcgcct
     3541 tatccggtaa ctatcgtctt gagtccaacc cggtaagaca cgacttatcg ccactggcag
     3601 cagccactgg taacaggatt agcagagcga ggtatgtagg cggtgctaca gagttcttga
     3661 agtggtggcc taactacggc tacactagaa ggacagtatt tggtatctgc gctctgctga
     3721 agccagttac cttcggaaaa agagttggta gctcttgatc cggcaaacaa accaccgctg
     3781 gtagcggtgg tttttttgtt tgcaagcagc agattacgcg cagaaaaaaa ggatctcaag
     3841 aagatccttt gatcttttct acggggtctg acgctcagtg gaacgaaaac tcacgttaag
     3901 ggattttggt catgaacaat aaaactgtct gcttacataa acagtaatac aaggggtgtt
     3961 atgagccata ttcaacggga aacgtcttgc tctaggccgc gattaaattc caacatggat
     4021 gctgatttat atgggtataa atgggctcgc gataatgtcg ggcaatcagg tgcgacaatc
     4081 tatcgattgt atgggaagcc cgatgcgcca gagttgtttc tgaaacatgg caaaggtagc
     4141 gttgccaatg atgttacaga tgagatggtc agactaaact ggctgacgga atttatgcct
     4201 cttccgacca tcaagcattt tatccgtact cctgatgatg catggttact caccactgcg
     4261 atccccggga aaacagcatt ccaggtatta gaagaatatc ctgattcagg tgaaaatatt
     4321 gttgatgcgc tggcagtgtt cctgcgccgg ttgcattcga ttcctgtttg taattgtcct
     4381 tttaacagcg atcgcgtatt tcgtctcgct caggcgcaat cacgaatgaa taacggtttg
     4441 gttgatgcga gtgattttga tgacgagcgt aatggctggc ctgttgaaca agtctggaaa
     4501 gaaatgcata aacttttgcc attctcaccg gattcagtcg tcactcatgg tgatttctca
     4561 cttgataacc ttatttttga cgaggggaaa ttaataggtt gtattgatgt tggacgagtc
     4621 ggaatcgcag accgatacca ggatcttgcc atcctatgga actgcctcgg tgagttttct
     4681 ccttcattac agaaacggct ttttcaaaaa tatggtattg ataatcctga tatgaataaa
     4741 ttgcagtttc atttgatgct cgatgagttt ttctaagaat taattcatga gcggatacat
     4801 atttgaatgt atttagaaaa ataaacaaat aggggttccg cgcacatttc cccgaaaagt
     4861 gccacctgaa attgtaaacg ttaatatttt gttaaaattc gcgttaaatt tttgttaaat
     4921 cagctcattt tttaaccaat aggccgaaat cggcaaaatc ccttataaat caaaagaata
     4981 gaccgagata gggtnnnnnn nnnnnnnnnn nnnnnnnnnn nnnnnnnnnn naaagaacgt
     5041 ggactccaac gtcaaaggnn nnnnnnnnnn nnnnnnnnnn nnnnnnnnnn nnnnnnnnnn
     5101 nnnnnnntnn nnnnnnnnnn nnnnnnnnnn nnnnnnnnnn nnnnnnnnnn nnnnnnnnnn
     5161 nnnnnnnnnn nnnnnnnnnn nnnnnnnnnn nnnnnnnnng nnnnnnnnnn nnnnnnnnnn
     5221 nnnnnnnnnn nnnnnnnnnn nnnnnnnnnn nnnnnnnnnn nnnnnnnnnn nnnnnnnnnn
     5281 nnnnnnnnnn nnnnnnnnnn nnnnnnnnnn nnnnnnnnnn nnnncccatt cgcca
//
