# Supplementary material for: Structure-guided design and cloning of peptide inhibitors targeting CDK9/cyclin T1 protein-protein interaction
Source: Front Pharmacol. 2024 May 14;15:1327820. doi: 10.3389/fphar.2024.1327820 (PMC11130503; doi:10.3389/fphar.2024.1327820)
Supplement: Supplementary file 1 [file DataSheet1.zip › Supplemetary files/Cloned mp29.gbk]

LOCUS       Cloned_mp29        5335 bp DNA     circular SYN 15-AUG-2023
DEFINITION  .
ACCESSION   .
VERSION     .
KEYWORDS    .
SOURCE      synthetic DNA construct
  ORGANISM  recombinant plasmid
REFERENCE   1  (bases 1 to 5335)
  AUTHORS   SnapGene License
  TITLE     Direct Submission
  JOURNAL   Exported Aug 15, 2023 from SnapGene 7.0.2
            https://www.snapgene.com
FEATURES             Location/Qualifiers
     source          1..5335
                     /mol_type="other DNA"
                     /organism="recombinant plasmid"
     terminator      26..73
                     /label=T7 terminator
                     /note="transcription terminator for bacteriophage T7 RNA 
                     polymerase"
                     /note="color: #ffffff"
     CDS             complement(140..157)
                     /codon_start=1
                     /product="6xHis affinity tag"
                     /label=6xHis
                     /note="color: #cc99b2"
                     /translation="HHHHHH"
     misc_feature    158
                     /label=MCS
                     /note="multiple cloning site"
                     /note="color: #99ccff"
     CDS             complement(205)
                     /codon_start=1
                     /product="epitope tag from a T7 major capsid protein"
                     /label=T7 tag
                     /note="color: #cc99b2"
                     /translation=""
     CDS             complement(209..226)
                     /codon_start=1
                     /product="thrombin recognition and cleavage site"
                     /label=thrombin site
                     /note="color: #cc99b2
                     Cleavage site after base 214"
                     /translation="LVPRGS"
     CDS             complement(236..253)
                     /codon_start=1
                     /product="6xHis affinity tag"
                     /label=6xHis
                     /note="color: #cc99b2"
                     /translation="HHHHHH"
     CDS             complement(263..265)
                     /codon_start=1
                     /product="start codon"
                     /label=ATG
                     /note="color: #993366"
                     /translation="M"
     RBS             273..278
                     /note="ribosome binding site"
                     /note="color: #a6acb3"
     protein_bind    309..333
                     /label=lac operator
                     /bound_moiety="lac repressor encoded by lacI"
                     /note="The lac repressor binds to the lac operator to 
                     inhibit transcription in E. coli. This inhibition can be 
                     relieved by adding lactose or 
                     isopropyl-beta-D-thiogalactopyranoside (IPTG)."
                     /note="color: #31849b"
     promoter        complement(334..352)
                     /label=T7 promoter
                     /note="promoter for bacteriophage T7 RNA polymerase"
                     /note="color: #ffffff; direction: LEFT"
     promoter        661..738
                     /gene="lacI"
                     /label=lacI promoter
                     /note="color: #ffffff; direction: RIGHT"
     CDS             739..1821
                     /codon_start=1
                     /gene="lacI"
                     /product="lac repressor"
                     /label=lacI
                     /note="The lac repressor binds to the lac operator to 
                     inhibit transcription in E. coli. This inhibition can be 
                     relieved by adding lactose or 
                     isopropyl-beta-D-thiogalactopyranoside (IPTG)."
                     /note="color: #993366"
                     /translation="MKPVTLYDVAEYAGVSYQTVSRVVNQASHVSAKTREKVEAAMAEL
                     NYIPNRVAQQLAGKQSLLIGVATSSLALHAPSQIVAAIKSRADQLGASVVVSMVERSGV
                     EACKAAVHNLLAQRVSGLIINYPLDDQDAIAVEAACTNVPALFLDVSDQTPINSIIFSH
                     EDGTRLGVEHLVALGHQQIALLAGPLSSVSARLRLAGWHKYLTRNQIQPIAEREGDWSA
                     MSGFQQTMQMLNEGIVPTAMLVANDQMALGAMRAITESGLRVGADISVVGYDDTEDSSC
                     YIPPLTTIKQDFRLLGQTSVDRLLQLSQGQAVKGNQLLPVSLVKRKTTLAPNTQTASPR
                     ALADSLMQLARQVSRLESGQ"
     CDS             2630..2821
                     /codon_start=1
                     /gene="rop"
                     /product="Rop protein"
                     /label=rop
                     /note="color: #993366"
                     /translation="MTKQEKTALNMARFIRSQTLTLLEKLNELDADEQADICESLHDHA
                     DELYRSCLARFGDDGENL"
     rep_origin      complement(3251..3839)
                     /direction=LEFT
                     /label=ori
                     /note="high-copy-number ColE1/pMB1/pBR322/pUC origin of 
                     replication"
                     /note="color: #ffff00"
     CDS             3961..4776
                     /codon_start=1
                     /gene="aph(3')-Ia"
                     /product="aminoglycoside phosphotransferase"
                     /label=KanR
                     /note="confers resistance to kanamycin"
                     /note="color: #ccffcc"
                     /translation="MSHIQRETSCSRPRLNSNMDADLYGYKWARDNVGQSGATIYRLYG
                     KPDAPELFLKHGKGSVANDVTDEMVRLNWLTEFMPLPTIKHFIRTPDDAWLLTTAIPGK
                     TAFQVLEEYPDSGENIVDALAVFLRRLHSIPVCNCPFNSDRVFRLAQAQSRMNNGLVDA
                     SDFDDERNGWPVEQVWKEMHKLLPFSPDSVVTHGDFSLDNLIFDEGKLIGCIDVGRVGI
                     ADRYQDLAILWNCLGEFSPSLQKRLFQKYGIDNPDMNKLQFHLMLDEFF"
     rep_origin      complement(4869..5324)
                     /direction=LEFT
                     /label=f1 ori
                     /note="f1 bacteriophage origin of replication; arrow 
                     indicates direction of (+) strand synthesis"
                     /note="color: #ffff00"
ORIGIN
        1 atccggatat agttcctcct ttcagcaaaa aacccctcaa gacccgttta gaggccccaa
       61 ggggttatgc tagttattgc tcagcggtgg cagcagccaa ctcagcttcc tttcgggctt
      121 tgttagcagc cggatctcag tggtggtggt ggtggtgctc gagttcacga cgtttgtcct
      181 gaccttcaac gtcagcagca cgcatatggc tgccgcgcgg caccaggccg ctgctgtgat
      241 gatgatgatg atggctgctg cccatggtat atctccttct taaagttaaa caaaattatt
      301 tctagagggg aattgttatc cgctcacaat tcccctatag tgagtcgtat taatttcgcg
      361 ggatcgagat ctcgatcctc tacgccggac gcatcgtggc cggcatcacc ggcgccacag
      421 gtgcggttgc tggcgcctat atcgccgaca tcaccgatgg ggaagatcgg gctcgccact
      481 tcgggctcat gagcgcttgt ttcggcgtgg gtatggtggc aggccccgtg gccgggggac
      541 tgttgggcgc catctccttg catgcaccat tccttgcggc ggcggtgctc aacggcctca
      601 acctactact gggctgcttc ctaatgcagg agtcgcataa gggagagcgt cgagatcccg
      661 gacaccatcg aatggcgcaa aacctttcgc ggtatggcat gatagcgccc ggaagagagt
      721 caattcaggg tggtgaatgt gaaaccagta acgttatacg atgtcgcaga gtatgccggt
      781 gtctcttatc agaccgtttc ccgcgtggtg aaccaggcca gccacgtttc tgcgaaaacg
      841 cgggaaaaag tggaagcggc gatggcggag ctgaattaca ttcccaaccg cgtggcacaa
      901 caactggcgg gcaaacagtc gttgctgatt ggcgttgcca cctccagtct ggccctgcac
      961 gcgccgtcgc aaattgtcgc ggcgattaaa tctcgcgccg atcaactggg tgccagcgtg
     1021 gtggtgtcga tggtagaacg aagcggcgtc gaagcctgta aagcggcggt gcacaatctt
     1081 ctcgcgcaac gcgtcagtgg gctgatcatt aactatccgc tggatgacca ggatgccatt
     1141 gctgtggaag ctgcctgcac taatgttccg gcgttatttc ttgatgtctc tgaccagaca
     1201 cccatcaaca gtattatttt ctcccatgaa gacggtacgc gactgggcgt ggagcatctg
     1261 gtcgcattgg gtcaccagca aatcgcgctg ttagcgggcc cattaagttc tgtctcggcg
     1321 cgtctgcgtc tggctggctg gcataaatat ctcactcgca atcaaattca gccgatagcg
     1381 gaacgggaag gcgactggag tgccatgtcc ggttttcaac aaaccatgca aatgctgaat
     1441 gagggcatcg ttcccactgc gatgctggtt gccaacgatc agatggcgct gggcgcaatg
     1501 cgcgccatta ccgagtccgg gctgcgcgtt ggtgcggata tctcggtagt gggatacgac
     1561 gataccgaag acagctcatg ttatatcccg ccgttaacca ccatcaaaca ggattttcgc
     1621 ctgctggggc aaaccagcgt ggaccgcttg ctgcaactct ctcagggcca ggcggtgaag
     1681 ggcaatcagc tgttgcccgt ctcactggtg aaaagaaaaa ccaccctggc gcccaatacg
     1741 caaaccgcct ctccccgcgc gttggccgat tcattaatgc agctggcacg acaggtttcc
     1801 cgactggaaa gcgggcagtg agcgcaacgc aattaatgta agttagctca ctcattaggc
     1861 accgggatct cgaccgatgc ccttgagagc cttcaaccca gtcagctcct tccggtgggc
     1921 gcggggcatg actatcgtcg ccgcacttat gactgtcttc tttatcatgc aactcgtagg
     1981 acaggtgccg gcagcgctct gggtcatttt cggcgaggac cgctttcgct ggagcgcgac
     2041 gatgatcggc ctgtcgcttg cggtattcgg aatcttgcac gccctcgctc aagccttcgt
     2101 cactggtccc gccaccaaac gtttcggcga gaagcaggcc attatcgccg gcatggcggc
     2161 cccacgggtg cgcatgatcg tgctcctgtc gttgaggacc cggctaggct ggcggggttg
     2221 ccttactggt tagcagaatg aatcaccgat acgcgagcga acgtgaagcg actgctgctg
     2281 caaaacgtct gcgacctgag caacaacatg aatggtcttc ggtttccgtg tttcgtaaag
     2341 tctggaaacg cggaagtcag cgccctgcac cattatgttc cggatctgca tcgcaggatg
     2401 ctgctggcta ccctgtggaa cacctacatc tgtattaacg aagcgctggc attgaccctg
     2461 agtgattttt ctctggtccc gccgcatcca taccgccagt tgtttaccct cacaacgttc
     2521 cagtaaccgg gcatgttcat catcagtaac ccgtatcgtg agcatcctct ctcgtttcat
     2581 cggtatcatt acccccatga acagaaatcc cccttacacg gaggcatcag tgaccaaaca
     2641 ggaaaaaacc gcccttaaca tggcccgctt tatcagaagc cagacattaa cgcttctgga
     2701 gaaactcaac gagctggacg cggatgaaca ggcagacatc tgtgaatcgc ttcacgacca
     2761 cgctgatgag ctttaccgca gctgcctcgc gcgtttcggt gatgacggtg aaaacctctg
     2821 acacatgcag ctcccggaga cggtcacagc ttgtctgtaa gcggatgccg ggagcagaca
     2881 agcccgtcag ggcgcgtcag cgggtgttgg cgggtgtcgg ggcgcagcca tgacccagtc
     2941 acgtagcgat agcggagtgt atactggctt aactatgcgg catcagagca gattgtactg
     3001 agagtgcacc atatatgcgg tgtgaaatac cgcacagatg cgtaaggaga aaataccgca
     3061 tcaggcgctc ttccgcttcc tcgctcactg actcgctgcg ctcggtcgtt cggctgcggc
     3121 gagcggtatc agctcactca aaggcggtaa tacggttatc cacagaatca ggggataacg
     3181 caggaaagaa catgtgagca aaaggccagc aaaaggccag gaaccgtaaa aaggccgcgt
     3241 tgctggcgtt tttccatagg ctccgccccc ctgacgagca tcacaaaaat cgacgctcaa
     3301 gtcagaggtg gcgaaacccg acaggactat aaagatacca ggcgtttccc cctggaagct
     3361 ccctcgtgcg ctctcctgtt ccgaccctgc cgcttaccgg atacctgtcc gcctttctcc
     3421 cttcgggaag cgtggcgctt tctcatagct cacgctgtag gtatctcagt tcggtgtagg
     3481 tcgttcgctc caagctgggc tgtgtgcacg aaccccccgt tcagcccgac cgctgcgcct
     3541 tatccggtaa ctatcgtctt gagtccaacc cggtaagaca cgacttatcg ccactggcag
     3601 cagccactgg taacaggatt agcagagcga ggtatgtagg cggtgctaca gagttcttga
     3661 agtggtggcc taactacggc tacactagaa ggacagtatt tggtatctgc gctctgctga
     3721 agccagttac cttcggaaaa agagttggta gctcttgatc cggcaaacaa accaccgctg
     3781 gtagcggtgg tttttttgtt tgcaagcagc agattacgcg cagaaaaaaa ggatctcaag
     3841 aagatccttt gatcttttct acggggtctg acgctcagtg gaacgaaaac tcacgttaag
     3901 ggattttggt catgaacaat aaaactgtct gcttacataa acagtaatac aaggggtgtt
     3961 atgagccata ttcaacggga aacgtcttgc tctaggccgc gattaaattc caacatggat
     4021 gctgatttat atgggtataa atgggctcgc gataatgtcg ggcaatcagg tgcgacaatc
     4081 tatcgattgt atgggaagcc cgatgcgcca gagttgtttc tgaaacatgg caaaggtagc
     4141 gttgccaatg atgttacaga tgagatggtc agactaaact ggctgacgga atttatgcct
     4201 cttccgacca tcaagcattt tatccgtact cctgatgatg catggttact caccactgcg
     4261 atccccggga aaacagcatt ccaggtatta gaagaatatc ctgattcagg tgaaaatatt
     4321 gttgatgcgc tggcagtgtt cctgcgccgg ttgcattcga ttcctgtttg taattgtcct
     4381 tttaacagcg atcgcgtatt tcgtctcgct caggcgcaat cacgaatgaa taacggtttg
     4441 gttgatgcga gtgattttga tgacgagcgt aatggctggc ctgttgaaca agtctggaaa
     4501 gaaatgcata aacttttgcc attctcaccg gattcagtcg tcactcatgg tgatttctca
     4561 cttgataacc ttatttttga cgaggggaaa ttaataggtt gtattgatgt tggacgagtc
     4621 ggaatcgcag accgatacca ggatcttgcc atcctatgga actgcctcgg tgagttttct
     4681 ccttcattac agaaacggct ttttcaaaaa tatggtattg ataatcctga tatgaataaa
     4741 ttgcagtttc atttgatgct cgatgagttt ttctaagaat taattcatga gcggatacat
     4801 atttgaatgt atttagaaaa ataaacaaat aggggttccg cgcacatttc cccgaaaagt
     4861 gccacctgaa attgtaaacg ttaatatttt gttaaaattc gcgttaaatt tttgttaaat
     4921 cagctcattt tttaaccaat aggccgaaat cggcaaaatc ccttataaat caaaagaata
     4981 gaccgagata gggtnnnnnn nnnnnnnnnn nnnnnnnnnn nnnnnnnnnn naaagaacgt
     5041 ggactccaac gtcaaaggnn nnnnnnnnnn nnnnnnnnnn nnnnnnnnnn nnnnnnnnnn
     5101 nnnnnnntnn nnnnnnnnnn nnnnnnnnnn nnnnnnnnnn nnnnnnnnnn nnnnnnnnnn
     5161 nnnnnnnnnn nnnnnnnnnn nnnnnnnnnn nnnnnnnnng nnnnnnnnnn nnnnnnnnnn
     5221 nnnnnnnnnn nnnnnnnnnn nnnnnnnnnn nnnnnnnnnn nnnnnnnnnn nnnnnnnnnn
     5281 nnnnnnnnnn nnnnnnnnnn nnnnnnnnnn nnnnnnnnnn nnnncccatt cgcca
//
