# Supplementary material for: Structure-guided design and cloning of peptide inhibitors targeting CDK9/cyclin T1 protein-protein interaction
Source: Front Pharmacol. 2024 May 14;15:1327820. doi: 10.3389/fphar.2024.1327820 (PMC11130503; doi:10.3389/fphar.2024.1327820)
Supplement: Supplementary file 1 [file DataSheet1.zip › Supplemetary files/Cloned mp3.gbk]

LOCUS       Cloned_mp3        5335 bp DNA     circular SYN 15-AUG-2023
DEFINITION  .
ACCESSION   .
VERSION     .
KEYWORDS    .
SOURCE      synthetic DNA construct
  ORGANISM  recombinant plasmid
REFERENCE   1  (bases 1 to 5335)
  AUTHORS   SnapGene License
  TITLE     Direct Submission
  JOURNAL   Exported Aug 15, 2023 from SnapGene 7.0.2
            https://www.snapgene.com
FEATURES             Location/Qualifiers
     source          1..5335
                     /mol_type="other DNA"
                     /organism="recombinant plasmid"
     terminator      26..73
                     /label=T7 terminator
                     /note="transcription terminator for bacteriophage T7 RNA 
                     polymerase"
                     /note="color: #ffffff"
     CDS             complement(140..157)
                     /codon_start=1
                     /product="6xHis affinity tag"
                     /label=6xHis
                     /note="color: #cc99b2"
                     /translation="HHHHHH"
     misc_feature    158
                     /label=MCS
                     /note="multiple cloning site"
                     /note="color: #99ccff"
     CDS             complement(205)
                     /codon_start=1
                     /product="epitope tag from a T7 major capsid protein"
                     /label=T7 tag
                     /note="color: #cc99b2"
                     /translation=""
     CDS             complement(209..226)
                     /codon_start=1
                     /product="thrombin recognition and cleavage site"
                     /label=thrombin site
                     /note="color: #cc99b2
                     Cleavage site after base 214"
                     /translation="LVPRGS"
     CDS             complement(236..253)
                     /codon_start=1
                     /product="6xHis affinity tag"
                     /label=6xHis
                     /note="color: #cc99b2"
                     /translation="HHHHHH"
     CDS             complement(263..265)
                     /codon_start=1
                     /product="start codon"
                     /label=ATG
                     /note="color: #993366"
                     /translation="M"
     RBS             273..278
                     /note="ribosome binding site"
                     /note="color: #a6acb3"
     protein_bind    309..333
                     /label=lac operator
                     /bound_moiety="lac repressor encoded by lacI"
                     /note="The lac repressor binds to the lac operator to 
                     inhibit transcription in E. coli. This inhibition can be 
                     relieved by adding lactose or 
                     isopropyl-beta-D-thiogalactopyranoside (IPTG)."
                     /note="color: #31849b"
     promoter        complement(334..352)
                     /label=T7 promoter
                     /note="promoter for bacteriophage T7 RNA polymerase"
                     /note="color: #ffffff; direction: LEFT"
     promoter        661..738
                     /gene="lacI"
                     /label=lacI promoter
                     /note="color: #ffffff; direction: RIGHT"
     CDS             739..1821
                     /codon_start=1
                     /gene="lacI"
                     /product="lac repressor"
                     /label=lacI
                     /note="The lac repressor binds to the lac operator to 
                     inhibit transcription in E. coli. This inhibition can be 
                     relieved by adding lactose or 
                     isopropyl-beta-D-thiogalactopyranoside (IPTG)."
                     /note="color: #993366"
                     /translation="MKPVTLYDVAEYAGVSYQTVSRVVNQASHVSAKTREKVEAAMAEL
                     NYIPNRVAQQLAGKQSLLIGVATSSLALHAPSQIVAAIKSRADQLGASVVVSMVERSGV
                     EACKAAVHNLLAQRVSGLIINYPLDDQDAIAVEAACTNVPALFLDVSDQTPINSIIFSH
                     EDGTRLGVEHLVALGHQQIALLAGPLSSVSARLRLAGWHKYLTRNQIQPIAEREGDWSA
                     MSGFQQTMQMLNEGIVPTAMLVANDQMALGAMRAITESGLRVGADISVVGYDDTEDSSC
                     YIPPLTTIKQDFRLLGQTSVDRLLQLSQGQAVKGNQLLPVSLVKRKTTLAPNTQTASPR
                     ALADSLMQLARQVSRLESGQ"
     CDS             2630..2821
                     /codon_start=1
                     /gene="rop"
                     /product="Rop protein"
                     /label=rop
                     /note="color: #993366"
                     /translation="MTKQEKTALNMARFIRSQTLTLLEKLNELDADEQADICESLHDHA
                     DELYRSCLARFGDDGENL"
     rep_origin      complement(3251..3839)
                     /direction=LEFT
                     /label=ori
                     /note="high-copy-number ColE1/pMB1/pBR322/pUC origin of 
                     replication"
                     /note="color: #ffff00"
     CDS             3961..4776
                     /codon_start=1
                     /gene="aph(3')-Ia"
                     /product="aminoglycoside phosphotransferase"
                     /label=KanR
                     /note="confers resistance to kanamycin"
                     /note="color: #ccffcc"
                     /translation="MSHIQRETSCSRPRLNSNMDADLYGYKWARDNVGQSGATIYRLYG
                     KPDAPELFLKHGKGSVANDVTDEMVRLNWLTEFMPLPTIKHFIRTPDDAWLLTTAIPGK
                     TAFQVLEEYPDSGENIVDALAVFLRRLHSIPVCNCPFNSDRVFRLAQAQSRMNNGLVDA
                     SDFDDERNGWPVEQVWKEMHKLLPFSPDSVVTHGDFSLDNLIFDEGKLIGCIDVGRVGI
                     ADRYQDLAILWNCLGEFSPSLQKRLFQKYGIDNPDMNKLQFHLMLDEFF"
     rep_origin      complement(4869..5324)
                     /direction=LEFT
                     /label=f1 ori
                     /note="f1 bacteriophage origin of replication; arrow 
                     indicates direction of (+) strand synthesis"
                     /note="color: #ffff00"
ORIGIN
        1 atccggatat agttcctcct ttcagcaaaa aacccctcaa gacccgttta gaggccccaa
       61 ggggttatgc tagttattgc tcagcggtgg cagcagccaa ctcagcttcc tttcgggctt
      121 tgttagcagc cggatctcag tggtggtggt ggtggtgctc gagttcacga cgtttacgct
      181 gaccttcaac gtcagcagca cgcatatggc tgccgcgcgg caccaggccg ctgctgtgat
      241 gatgatgatg atggctgctg cccatggtat atctccttct taaagttaaa caaaattatt
      301 tctagagggg aattgttatc cgctcacaat tcccctatag tgagtcgtat taatttcgcg
      361 ggatcgagat ctcgatcctc tacgccggac gcatcgtggc cggcatcacc ggcgccacag
      421 gtgcggttgc tggcgcctat atcgccgaca tcaccgatgg ggaagatcgg gctcgccact
      481 tcgggctcat gagcgcttgt ttcggcgtgg gtatggtggc aggccccgtg gccgggggac
      541 tgttgggcgc catctccttg catgcaccat tccttgcggc ggcggtgctc aacggcctca
      601 acctactact gggctgcttc ctaatgcagg agtcgcataa gggagagcgt cgagatcccg
      661 gacaccatcg aatggcgcaa aacctttcgc ggtatggcat gatagcgccc ggaagagagt
      721 caattcaggg tggtgaatgt gaaaccagta acgttatacg atgtcgcaga gtatgccggt
      781 gtctcttatc agaccgtttc ccgcgtggtg aaccaggcca gccacgtttc tgcgaaaacg
      841 cgggaaaaag tggaagcggc gatggcggag ctgaattaca ttcccaaccg cgtggcacaa
      901 caactggcgg gcaaacagtc gttgctgatt ggcgttgcca cctccagtct ggccctgcac
      961 gcgccgtcgc aaattgtcgc ggcgattaaa tctcgcgccg atcaactggg tgccagcgtg
     1021 gtggtgtcga tggtagaacg aagcggcgtc gaagcctgta aagcggcggt gcacaatctt
     1081 ctcgcgcaac gcgtcagtgg gctgatcatt aactatccgc tggatgacca ggatgccatt
     1141 gctgtggaag ctgcctgcac taatgttccg gcgttatttc ttgatgtctc tgaccagaca
     1201 cccatcaaca gtattatttt ctcccatgaa gacggtacgc gactgggcgt ggagcatctg
     1261 gtcgcattgg gtcaccagca aatcgcgctg ttagcgggcc cattaagttc tgtctcggcg
     1321 cgtctgcgtc tggctggctg gcataaatat ctcactcgca atcaaattca gccgatagcg
     1381 gaacgggaag gcgactggag tgccatgtcc ggttttcaac aaaccatgca aatgctgaat
     1441 gagggcatcg ttcccactgc gatgctggtt gccaacgatc agatggcgct gggcgcaatg
     1501 cgcgccatta ccgagtccgg gctgcgcgtt ggtgcggata tctcggtagt gggatacgac
     1561 gataccgaag acagctcatg ttatatcccg ccgttaacca ccatcaaaca ggattttcgc
     1621 ctgctggggc aaaccagcgt ggaccgcttg ctgcaactct ctcagggcca ggcggtgaag
     1681 ggcaatcagc tgttgcccgt ctcactggtg aaaagaaaaa ccaccctggc gcccaatacg
     1741 caaaccgcct ctccccgcgc gttggccgat tcattaatgc agctggcacg acaggtttcc
     1801 cgactggaaa gcgggcagtg agcgcaacgc aattaatgta agttagctca ctcattaggc
     1861 accgggatct cgaccgatgc ccttgagagc cttcaaccca gtcagctcct tccggtgggc
     1921 gcggggcatg actatcgtcg ccgcacttat gactgtcttc tttatcatgc aactcgtagg
     1981 acaggtgccg gcagcgctct gggtcatttt cggcgaggac cgctttcgct ggagcgcgac
     2041 gatgatcggc ctgtcgcttg cggtattcgg aatcttgcac gccctcgctc aagccttcgt
     2101 cactggtccc gccaccaaac gtttcggcga gaagcaggcc attatcgccg gcatggcggc
     2161 cccacgggtg cgcatgatcg tgctcctgtc gttgaggacc cggctaggct ggcggggttg
     2221 ccttactggt tagcagaatg aatcaccgat acgcgagcga acgtgaagcg actgctgctg
     2281 caaaacgtct gcgacctgag caacaacatg aatggtcttc ggtttccgtg tttcgtaaag
     2341 tctggaaacg cggaagtcag cgccctgcac cattatgttc cggatctgca tcgcaggatg
     2401 ctgctggcta ccctgtggaa cacctacatc tgtattaacg aagcgctggc attgaccctg
     2461 agtgattttt ctctggtccc gccgcatcca taccgccagt tgtttaccct cacaacgttc
     2521 cagtaaccgg gcatgttcat catcagtaac ccgtatcgtg agcatcctct ctcgtttcat
     2581 cggtatcatt acccccatga acagaaatcc cccttacacg gaggcatcag tgaccaaaca
     2641 ggaaaaaacc gcccttaaca tggcccgctt tatcagaagc cagacattaa cgcttctgga
     2701 gaaactcaac gagctggacg cggatgaaca ggcagacatc tgtgaatcgc ttcacgacca
     2761 cgctgatgag ctttaccgca gctgcctcgc gcgtttcggt gatgacggtg aaaacctctg
     2821 acacatgcag ctcccggaga cggtcacagc ttgtctgtaa gcggatgccg ggagcagaca
     2881 agcccgtcag ggcgcgtcag cgggtgttgg cgggtgtcgg ggcgcagcca tgacccagtc
     2941 acgtagcgat agcggagtgt atactggctt aactatgcgg catcagagca gattgtactg
     3001 agagtgcacc atatatgcgg tgtgaaatac cgcacagatg cgtaaggaga aaataccgca
     3061 tcaggcgctc ttccgcttcc tcgctcactg actcgctgcg ctcggtcgtt cggctgcggc
     3121 gagcggtatc agctcactca aaggcggtaa tacggttatc cacagaatca ggggataacg
     3181 caggaaagaa catgtgagca aaaggccagc aaaaggccag gaaccgtaaa aaggccgcgt
     3241 tgctggcgtt tttccatagg ctccgccccc ctgacgagca tcacaaaaat cgacgctcaa
     3301 gtcagaggtg gcgaaacccg acaggactat aaagatacca ggcgtttccc cctggaagct
     3361 ccctcgtgcg ctctcctgtt ccgaccctgc cgcttaccgg atacctgtcc gcctttctcc
     3421 cttcgggaag cgtggcgctt tctcatagct cacgctgtag gtatctcagt tcggtgtagg
     3481 tcgttcgctc caagctgggc tgtgtgcacg aaccccccgt tcagcccgac cgctgcgcct
     3541 tatccggtaa ctatcgtctt gagtccaacc cggtaagaca cgacttatcg ccactggcag
     3601 cagccactgg taacaggatt agcagagcga ggtatgtagg cggtgctaca gagttcttga
     3661 agtggtggcc taactacggc tacactagaa ggacagtatt tggtatctgc gctctgctga
     3721 agccagttac cttcggaaaa agagttggta gctcttgatc cggcaaacaa accaccgctg
     3781 gtagcggtgg tttttttgtt tgcaagcagc agattacgcg cagaaaaaaa ggatctcaag
     3841 aagatccttt gatcttttct acggggtctg acgctcagtg gaacgaaaac tcacgttaag
     3901 ggattttggt catgaacaat aaaactgtct gcttacataa acagtaatac aaggggtgtt
     3961 atgagccata ttcaacggga aacgtcttgc tctaggccgc gattaaattc caacatggat
     4021 gctgatttat atgggtataa atgggctcgc gataatgtcg ggcaatcagg tgcgacaatc
     4081 tatcgattgt atgggaagcc cgatgcgcca gagttgtttc tgaaacatgg caaaggtagc
     4141 gttgccaatg atgttacaga tgagatggtc agactaaact ggctgacgga atttatgcct
     4201 cttccgacca tcaagcattt tatccgtact cctgatgatg catggttact caccactgcg
     4261 atccccggga aaacagcatt ccaggtatta gaagaatatc ctgattcagg tgaaaatatt
     4321 gttgatgcgc tggcagtgtt cctgcgccgg ttgcattcga ttcctgtttg taattgtcct
     4381 tttaacagcg atcgcgtatt tcgtctcgct caggcgcaat cacgaatgaa taacggtttg
     4441 gttgatgcga gtgattttga tgacgagcgt aatggctggc ctgttgaaca agtctggaaa
     4501 gaaatgcata aacttttgcc attctcaccg gattcagtcg tcactcatgg tgatttctca
     4561 cttgataacc ttatttttga cgaggggaaa ttaataggtt gtattgatgt tggacgagtc
     4621 ggaatcgcag accgatacca ggatcttgcc atcctatgga actgcctcgg tgagttttct
     4681 ccttcattac agaaacggct ttttcaaaaa tatggtattg ataatcctga tatgaataaa
     4741 ttgcagtttc atttgatgct cgatgagttt ttctaagaat taattcatga gcggatacat
     4801 atttgaatgt atttagaaaa ataaacaaat aggggttccg cgcacatttc cccgaaaagt
     4861 gccacctgaa attgtaaacg ttaatatttt gttaaaattc gcgttaaatt tttgttaaat
     4921 cagctcattt tttaaccaat aggccgaaat cggcaaaatc ccttataaat caaaagaata
     4981 gaccgagata gggtnnnnnn nnnnnnnnnn nnnnnnnnnn nnnnnnnnnn naaagaacgt
     5041 ggactccaac gtcaaaggnn nnnnnnnnnn nnnnnnnnnn nnnnnnnnnn nnnnnnnnnn
     5101 nnnnnnntnn nnnnnnnnnn nnnnnnnnnn nnnnnnnnnn nnnnnnnnnn nnnnnnnnnn
     5161 nnnnnnnnnn nnnnnnnnnn nnnnnnnnnn nnnnnnnnng nnnnnnnnnn nnnnnnnnnn
     5221 nnnnnnnnnn nnnnnnnnnn nnnnnnnnnn nnnnnnnnnn nnnnnnnnnn nnnnnnnnnn
     5281 nnnnnnnnnn nnnnnnnnnn nnnnnnnnnn nnnnnnnnnn nnnncccatt cgcca
//
